Addgene plasmid #16445: AdTrack-HNF4
Depositing lab: Bruce Spiegelman. Depositing organization: Dana-Farber Cancer Institute. Publication: Partnership of PGC-1alpha and HNF4alpha in the regulation of lipoprotein metabolism. Rhee J, Ge H, Yang W, Fan M, Handschin C, Cooper M, Lin J, Li C, Spiegelman BM. J Biol Chem. 2006 May 26. 281(21):14683-90. 10.1074/jbc.M512636200 PubMed 16574644.
Backbone
  Vector backbone: pAdTrack-CMV
  Backbone size w/o insert (bp): 9000
  Vector type: Mammalian Expression, Adenoviral
  Selectable markers: EGFP
Growth in bacteria
  Bacterial resistance: Kanamycin, 50 μg/mL
  Growth temperature: 37°C
  Growth strain: DH5alpha
  Copy number: High Copy
Gene/Insert
  Gene/Insert name: HNF4 (alt name: HNF-4)
  Species: M. musculus (mouse)
  Insert size (bp): 1400
  Entrez Gene: Hnf4a (a.k.a. HNF-4, Hnf4, Hnf4alpha, MODY1, Nr2a1, TCF-14, Tcf14)
  Cloning method: Restriction Enzyme; 5′ cloning site KpnI (not destroyed); 3′ cloning site HindIII (not destroyed)
  Sequencing primers: 5′ n/a
Terms and licenses: Academic/Nonprofit Terms; Industry Terms: Not Available to Industry
Depositor comments: 5' PCR primer: TTAAGGTACCACCATGGATATGGCCGACTACA GCGCTGCCC. 3' PCR primer: TTAAAAGCTTCTAGATGGCTTCTTGCTTGGTG ATCGTTGGC. Full sequence is approximated based on primers and predicted AdTrack sequence. Recombine with pAdEasy to create adenovirus.
How to cite: AdTrack-HNF4 was a gift from Bruce Spiegelman (Addgene plasmid # 16445)
