[The description below was written by a language model from this plasmid's Addgene catalogue record and pLannotate feature annotations shown in this document.]
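Description:
AdTrack-HNF4 is an adenoviral shuttle plasmid built on the pAdTrack-CMV backbone of the AdEasy system, carrying the mouse Hnf4a coding sequence (hepatocyte nuclear factor 4 alpha, a nuclear receptor that regulates hepatic gene expression). The roughly 1.4 kb insert was PCR-amplified and cloned between KpnI and HindIII sites, both of which are retained. It is propagated in E. coli as a high-copy plasmid through a ColE1/pUC-type origin and selected with kanamycin via the Tn5 aminoglycoside phosphotransferase gene. A partial f1 origin and remnants of β-lactamase and Tn5 transposase sequence are also annotated in the backbone.

The payload consists of two independent expression units in the same orientation. A CMV enhancer/promoter drives Hnf4a, terminated by an SV40 polyadenylation signal, and a second CMV enhancer/promoter drives EGFP with its own SV40 poly(A). EGFP therefore acts as a separate tracer for transfected or infected cells rather than as a fusion to HNF4. The short mVenus-fragment and large T antigen hits near the poly(A) signals are most likely annotation matches to residual vector sequence, not functional parts.

These cassettes are flanked by adenovirus serotype 5 elements: inverted terminal repeats, the Ψ packaging signal, and stretches of viral sequence (the IX and IVa2 genes, plus E4 ORF fragments). These stretches serve as homology arms for recombination with the pAdEasy adenoviral backbone, as the depositor indicates, to generate recombinant adenovirus for HNF4α overexpression in mammalian cells. The associated study concerns the partnership of PGC-1α and HNF4α in lipoprotein metabolism. The depositor notes that the full sequence is approximated from the primers and the predicted AdTrack sequence, so it is not experimentally verified.
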