Features (pLannotate 1.2.2; 25 found; start..end, strand, type, name):
     35..439     +  rep_origin     f1 ori (fragment) (sequence partly withheld): f1 bacteriophage origin of replication; arrow indicates direction of (+) strand synthesis
    449..1243    -  CDS            NeoR/KanR: aminoglycoside phosphotransferase from Tn5; aph(3')-II (or nptII); confers resistance to neomycin, kanamycin, and G418 (Geneticin®)
   1275..1544    -  CDS            tnpA (fragment): TN5P_ECOLX - Also known as tnp. Experimental evidence at protein level: Swiss-Prot protein existence level 1. Mediates transposition of transposon Tn5 by a 'cut and paste' mechanism. First, the monomeric transposase binds the 19 bp inverted DNA repeats flanking the transposon. Then, dimerization of the DNA- bound transposase creates a synaptic DNA complex. After nicking of the first DNA strand, excision of the transposon proceeds through a series of intermediates. The transposase then mediates the insertion of the transposon at a new site by strand transfer. The activity of the wild- type tran
   1578..1884    +  CDS            bla(M) (fragment): β-lactamase lacking the signal sequence; bla(M); allows cytosolic expression of β-lactamase
   2056..2644    +  rep_origin     ori: high-copy-number ColE1/pMB1/pBR322/pUC origin of replication
   2830..2877    -  misc_feature   bom (fragment): basis of mobility region from pBR322
   2898..2999    +  repeat_region  ITR: inverted terminal repeat of human adenovirus serotype 5 inverted
   3322..3510    +  CDS            E4RF1_ADE02 (fragment): Experimental evidence at protein level: Swiss-Prot protein existence level 1. May modulate tight-junctions functions of infected cells through interactions with PDZ proteins. E4 ORF1 has ben show for Adenovirus 9 to interact with protein involved in tight junction regulation. May play a role in mTOR activation by activating PI3- kinase, thus overriding cellular checkpoint for translation. From Human adenovirus C serotype 2 (HAdV-2) (Human adenovirus 2).
   3512..3688    +  CDS            E4RF1_ADE02 (fragment): Experimental evidence at protein level: Swiss-Prot protein existence level 1. May modulate tight-junctions functions of infected cells through interactions with PDZ proteins. E4 ORF1 has ben show for Adenovirus 9 to interact with protein involved in tight junction regulation. May play a role in mTOR activation by activating PI3- kinase, thus overriding cellular checkpoint for translation. From Human adenovirus C serotype 2 (HAdV-2) (Human adenovirus 2).
   3739..3879    +  CDS            E4RF2_ADE02 (fragment): Protein predicted: Swiss-Prot protein existence level 4. From Human adenovirus C serotype 2 (HAdV-2) (Human adenovirus 2).
   4246..5580    +  CDS            IVa2: PKG1_ADE05 - Experimental evidence at protein level: Swiss-Prot protein existence level 1. Component of the packaging machinery which encapsidates the viral DNA into preformed capsids and transcriptional activator of the viral major late promoter (MLP). Binds, along with packaging proteins 2 and 3, to the specific packaging sequence on the left end of viral genomic DNA and displays ATPase activity thereby providing the power stroke of the packaging machinery. The activity of packaging protein IVa2 is stimulated by protein 33K which acts as a terminase. May be the protein that pumps DNA into th
   5646..6065    -  CDS            IX: CAP9_ADE05 - Experimental evidence at protein level: Swiss-Prot protein existence level 1. Structural component of the virion that acts as a cement protein on the capsid exterior and forms triskelion structures consisting of three molecules that stabilize three hexon trimers at the center of each icosahedral facet and fixes the peripentonal hexons. Dispensable for assembly. During virus entry, recruits the anterograde motor kinesin-1 to the capsid docked at the nuclear pore complex thereby subjecting the docked capsid to a pulling force. The resulting tension leads to capsid disruption, disper
   6142..6488    +  enhancer       CMV enhancer (fragment): human cytomegalovirus immediate early enhancer
   6489..6692    +  promoter       CMV promoter: human cytomegalovirus (CMV) immediate early promoter
   6735..8129    +  CDS            Hnf4a: HNF4A_MOUSE - Also known as Hnf-4, Hnf4, Nr2a1, Tcf14. Experimental evidence at protein level: Swiss-Prot protein existence level 1. Transcriptional regulator which controls the expression of hepatic genes during the transition of endodermal cells to hepatic progenitor cells, facilitatating the recruitment of RNA pol II to the promoters of target genes (By similarity). Activates the transcription of CYP2C38 (PubMed:30555544). Represses the CLOCK-ARNTL/BMAL1 transcriptional activity and is essential for circadian rhythm maintenance and period regulation in the liver and colon cells (PubMed:3053
   8160..8212    +  CDS            VC155 (fragment): C-terminal fragment of mVenus for use in bimolecular fluorescence complementation (BiFC) (Kodama and Hu, 2010)
   8244..8328    +  CDS            large T antigen (fragment): large T antigen from SV40 (simian virus 40)
   8351..8472    +  polyA_signal   SV40 poly(A) signal: SV40 polyadenylation signal
   8534..8837    +  enhancer       CMV enhancer: human cytomegalovirus immediate early enhancer
   8838..9041    +  promoter       CMV promoter: human cytomegalovirus (CMV) immediate early promoter
   9086..9802    +  CDS            EGFP: EGFP is a basic (constitutively fluorescent) green fluorescent protein published in 1996, derived from Aequorea victoria. It is reported to be a rapidly-maturing weak dimer with moderate acid sensitivity.
   9834..9918    +  CDS            large T antigen (fragment): large T antigen from SV40 (simian virus 40)
   9941..10062   +  polyA_signal   SV40 poly(A) signal: SV40 polyadenylation signal
  10071..10220   -  misc_signal    Ad5 Ψ: packaging signal for adenovirus serotype 5
  10308..10388   -  repeat_region  ITR (fragment): inverted terminal repeat of human adenovirus serotype 5 inverted
>Addgene plasmid #16445 | AdTrack-HNF4 | depositor full sequence | sequence record 8513 | Author sequence
TTTTTTTTTTTTTTTTTTTTTTTTTTTTTTTTTTCGGCGCATTAAGCGC
[95 nt withheld, positions 50-144]
C
[56 nt withheld, positions 146-201]
AGCTTTACGGCACCTCGACCG
[64 nt withheld, positions 223-286]
CCTTTGACGTTGGAGTCCACGTTCTTT
[37 nt withheld, positions 314-350]
ACCCTATCGCGGTCTATTCTTTTGATTTATAAGGGATGTTGCCGATTTCGGCCTATTGGTTAAAAAATGA
GCTGATTTAACAAAAATTTTAACAAAATTCAGAAGAACTCGTCAAGAAGGCGATAGAAGGCGATGCGCTG
CGAATCGGGAGCGGCGATACCGTAAAGCACGAGGAAGCGGTCAGCCCATTCGCCGCCAAGCTCTTCAGCA
ATATCACGGGTAGCCAACGCTATGTCCTGATAGCGGTCCGCCACACCCAGCCGGCCACAGTCGATGAATC
CAGAAAAGCGGCCATTTTCCACCATGATATTCGGCAAGCAGGCATCGCCATGGGTCACGACGAGATCCTC
GCCGTCGGGCATGCTCGCCTTGAGCCTGGCGAACAGTTCGGCTGGCGCGAGCCCCTGATGCTCTTCGTCC
AGATCATCCTGATCGACAAGACCGGCTTCCATCCGAGTACGTGCTCGCTCGATGCGATGTTTCGCTTGGT
GGTCGAATGGGCAGGTAGCCGGATCAAGCGTATGCAGCCGCCGCATTGCATCAGCCATGATGGATACTTT
CTCGGCAGGAGCAAGGTGAGATGACAGGAGATCCTGCCCCGGCACTTCGCCCAATAGCAGCCAGTCCCTT
CCCGCTTCAGTGACAACGTCGAGCACAGCTGCGCAAGGAACGCCCGTCGTGGCCAGCCACGATAGCCGCG
CTGCCTCGTCTTGCAGTTCATTCAGGGCACCGGACAGGTCGGTCTTGACAAAAAGAACCGGGCGCCCCTG
CGCTGACAGCCGGAACACGGCGGCATCAGAGCAGCCGATTGTCTGTTGTGCCCAGTCATAGCCGAATAGC
CTCTCCACCCAAGCGGCCGGAGAACCTGCGTGCAATCCATCTTGTTCAATCATGCGAAACGATCCTCATC
CTGTCTCTTGATCAGAGCTTGATCCCCTGCGCCATCAGATCCTTGGCGGCGAGAAAGCCATCCAGTTTAC
TTTGCAGGGCTTCCCAACCTTACCAGAGGGCGCCCCAGCTGGCAATTCCGGTTCGCTTGCTGTCCATAAA
ACCGCCCAGTCTAGCTATCGCCATGTAAGCCCACTGCAAGCTACCTGCTTTCTCTTTGCGCTTGCGTTTT
CCCTTGTCCAGATAGCCCAGTAGCTGACATTCATCCGGGGTCAGCACCGTTTCTGCGGACTGGCTTTCTA
CGTGAAAAGGATCTAGGTGAAGATCCTTTTTTTTTTTCAACAACGTTGCGCAAACTATTAACTGGCGAAC
TACTTACTCTAGCTTCCCGGCAACAATTAATAGACTGGATGGAGGCGGATAAAGTTGCAGGACCACTTCT
GCGCTCGGCCCTTCCGGCTGGCTGGTTTATTGCTGATAAATCTGGAGCCGGTGAGCGTGGGTCTCGCGGT
ATCATTGCAGCACTGGGGCCAGATGGTAAGCCCTCCCGTATCGTAGTTATCTACACGACGGGGAGTCAGG
CAACTATGGATGAACGAAATAGACAGATCGCTGAGATAGGTGCCTCACTGATTAAGCATTGGTAACTGTC
AGACCAAGTTTACTCATATATACTTTAGATTGATTTAAAACTTCATTTTTAATTTAAAAGGATCTAGGTG
AAGATCCTTTTTGATAATCTCATGACCAAAATCCCTTAACGTGAGTTTTCGTTCCACTGAGCGTCAGACC
CCGTAGAAAAGATCAAAGGATCTTCTTGAGATCCTTTTTTTCTGCGCGTAATCTGCTGCTTGCAAACAAA
AAAACCACCGCTACCAGCGGTGGTTTGTTTGCCGGATCAAGAGCTACCAACTCTTTTTCCGAAGGTAACT
GGCTTCAGCAGAGCGCAGATACCAAATACTGTCCTTCTAGTGTAGCCGTAGTTAGGCCACCACTTCAAGA
ACTCTGTAGCACCGCCTACATACCTCGCTCTGCTAATCCTGTTACCAGTGGCTGCTGCCAGTGGCGATAA
GTCGTGTCTTACCGGGTTGGACTCAAGACGATAGTTACCGGATAAGGCGCAGCGGTCGGGCTGAACGGGG
GGTTCGTGCACACAGCCCAGCTTGGAGCGAACGACCTACACCGAACTGAGATACCTACAGCGTGAGCTAT
GAGAAAGCGCCACGCTTCCCGAAGGGAGAAAGGCGGACAGGTATCCGGTAAGCGGCAGGGTCGGAACAGG
AGAGCGCACGAGGGAGCTTCCAGGGGGAAACGCCTGGTATCTTTATAGTCCTGTCGGGTTTCGCCACCTC
TGACTTGAGCGTCGATTTTTGTGATGCTCGTCAGGGGGGCGGAGCCTATGGAAAAACGCCAGCAACGCGG
CCTTTTTACGGTTCCTGGCCTTTTGCTGGCCTTTTGCTCACATGTTCTTTCCTGCGTTATCCCCTGATTC
TGTGGATAACCGTATTACCGCCTTTGAGTGAGCTGATACCGCTCGCCGCAGCCGAACGACCGAGCGCAGC
GAGTCAGTGAGCGAGGAAGCGGAAGAGCGCCTGATGCGGTATTTTCTCCTTACGCATCTGTGCGGTATTT
CACACCGTTTGGATCCTTAATTAATTTATCATCAATAATATACCTTATTTTGGATTGAAGCCAATATGAT
AATGAGGGGGTGGAGTTTGTGACGTGGCGCGGGGCGTGGGAACGGGGCGGGTGACGTAGGTTTTAGGGCG
GAGTAACTTGTATGTGTTGGGAATTGTAGTTTTCTTAAAATGGGAAGTTACGTAACGTGGGAAAACGGAA
GTGACGATTTGAGGAAGTTGTGGGTTTTTTGGCTTTCGTTTCTGGGCGTAGGTTCGCGTGCGGTTTTCTG
GGTGTTTTTTGTGGACTTTAACCGTTACGTCATTTTTTAGTCCTATATATACTCGCTCTGCACTTGGCCC
TTTTTTACACTGTGACTGATTGAGCTGGTGCCGTGTCGAGTGGTGTTTTTTTAATAGGTTTTCTTTTTTA
CTGGTAAGGCTGACTGTTAGGCTGCCGCTGTGAAGCGCTGTATGTTGTTCTGGAGCGGGAGGGTGCTATT
TTGCCTAGGCAGGAGGGTTTTTCAGGTGTTTATGTGTTTTTCTCTCCTATTAATTTTGTTATACCTCCTA
TGGGGGCTGTAATGTTGTCTCTACGCCTGCGGGTATGTATTCCCCCGGGCTATTTCGGTCGCTTTTTAGC
ACTGACCGATGAATCAACCTGATGTGTTTACCGAGTCTTACATTATGACTCCGGACATGACCGAGGAGCT
GTCGGTGGTGCTTTTTAATCACGGTGACCAGTTTTTTTACGGTCACGCCGGCATGGCCGTAGTCCGTCTT
ATGCTTATAAGGGTTGTTTTTCCTGTTGTAAGACAGGCTTCTAATGTTTAAATGTTTTTTTGTTATTTTA
TTTTGTGTTTATGCAGAAACCCGCAGACATGTTTGAGAGAAAAATGGTGTCTTTTTCTGTGGTGGTTCCG
GAGCTTACCTGCCTTTATCTGCATGAGCATGACTACGATGTGCTTTCTTTTTTGCGCGAGGCTTTGCCTG
ATTTTTTGAGCAGCACCTTGCATTTTATATTTGAATTCGTTTAAACTTTAGTCTGTATACGGGGACACGG
ACAGCCTTTTCGTCACCGAGCGTGGACACCGGCTCATGGAAACCAGAGGTAAGAAACGCATCAAAAAGCA
TGGGGGAAACCTGGTTTTTGACCCCGAACGGCCAGAGCTCACCTGGCTCGTGGAATGCGAGACCGTCTGC
GGGGCCTGCGGCGCGGATGCCTACTCCCCGGAATCGGTATTTCTCGCGCCCAAGCTCTACGCCCTCAAAA
GTCTGCACTGCCCCTCGTGCGGCGCCTCCTCCAAGGGCAAGCTGCGCGCCAAGGGCCACGCCGCGGAGGG
GCTGGACTATGACACCATGGTCAAATGCTACCTGGCCGACGCGCAGGGCGAAGACCGGCAGCGCTTCAGC
ACCAGCAGGACCAGCCTCAAGCGCACCCTGGCCAGCGCGCAGCCCGGAGCGCACCCCTTCACCGTGACCC
AGACTACGCTGACGAGGACCCTGCGCCCGTGGAAAGACATGACCCTGGCCCGTCTGGACGAGCACCGACT
ACTGCCGTACAGCGAAAGCCGCCCCAACCCGCGAAACGAGGAGATATGCTGGATCGAGATGCCGTAGAGC
AGGTGACCGAGCTGTGGGACCGCCTGGAACTGCTTGGTCAAACGCTCAAAAGCATGCCTACGGCGGACGG
TCTCAAACCGTTGAAAAACTTTGCTTCCTTGCAAGAACTGCTATCGCTGGGCGGCGAGCGCCTTCTGGCG
GATTTGGTCAGGGAAAACATGCGAGTCAGGGACATGCTTAACGAAGTGGCCCCCCTGCTCAGGGATGACG
GCAGCTGCAGCTCTCTTAACTACCAGTTGCACCCGGTAATAGGTGTGATTTACGGGCCCACCGGCTGCGG
TAAGTCGCAGCTGCTCAGGAACCTGCTTTCTTCCCAGCTGATCTCCCCTACCCCGGAAACCGTTTTCTTC
ATCGCCCCGCAGGTAGACATGATCCCCCCATCTGAACTCAAAGCGTGGGAAATGCAAATCTGTGAGGGTA
ACTACGCCCCTGGGCCGGATGGAACCATTATACCGCAGTCTGGCACCCTCCGCCCGCGCTTTGTAAAAAT
GGCCTATGACGATCTCATCCTGGAACACAACTATGACGTTAGTGATCCCAGAAATATCTTCGCCCAGGCC
GCCGCCCGTGGGCCCATTGCCATCATTATGGACGAATGCATGGAAAATCTTGGAGGTCACAAGGGCGTCT
CCAAGTTCTTCCACGCATTTCCTTCTAAGCTACATGACAAATTTCCCAAGTGCACCGGATACACTGTGCT
GGTGGTTCTGCACAACATGAATCCCCGGAGGGATATGGCTGGGAACATAGCCAACCTAAAAATACAGTCC
AAGATGCATCTCATATCCCCACGTATGCACCCATCCCAGCTTAACCGCTTTGTAAACACTTACACCAAGG
GCCTGCCCCTGGCAATCAGCTTGCTACTGAAAGACATTTTTAGGCACCACGCCCAGCGCTCCTGCTACGA
CTGGATCATCTACAACACCACCCCGCAGCATGAAGCTCTGCAGTGGTGCTACCTCCACCCCAGAGACGGG
CTTATGCCCATGTATCTGAACATCCAGAGTCACCTTTACCACGTCCTGGAAAAAATACACAGGACCCTCA
ACGACCGAGACCGCTGGTCCCGGGCCTACCGCGCGCGCAAAACCCCTAAATAAAGACAGCAAGACACTTG
CTTGATCCAAATCCAAACAGAGTCTGGTTTTTTATTTATGTTTTAAACCGCATTGGGAGGGGAGGAAGCC
TTCAGGGCAGAAACCTGCTGGCGCAGATCCAACAGCTGCTGAGAAACGACATTAAGTTCCCGGGTCAAAG
AATCCAATTGTGCCAAAAGAGCCGTCAACTTGTCATCGCGGGCGGATGAACGGGAAGCTGCACTGCTTGC
AAGCGGGCTCAGGAAAGCAAAGTCAGTCACAATCCCGCGGGCGGTGGCTGCAGCGGCTGAAGCGGCGGCG
GAGGCTGCAGTCTCCAACGGCGTTCCAGACACGGTCTCGTAGGTCAAGGTAGTAGAGTTTGCGGGCAGGA
CGGGGCGACCATCAATGCTGGAGCCCATCACATTCTGACGCACCCCGGCCCATGGGGGCATGCGCGTTGT
CAAATATGAGCTCACAATGCTTCCATCAAACGAGTTGGTGCTCATGGCGGCGGCGGCTGCTGCAAAACAG
ATACAAAACTACATAAGACCCCCACCTTATATATTCTTTCCCACCCTTATTTTAATAGTAATCAATTACG
GGGTCATTAGTTCATAGCCCATATATGGAGTTCCGCGTTGGTAAATGGCCCGCCTGGCTGACCGCCCAAC
GACCCCCGCCCATTGACGTCAATAATGACGTATGTTCCCATAGTAACGCCAATAGGGACTTTCCATTGAC
GTCAATGGGTGGAGTATTTACGGTAAACTGCCCACTTGGCAGTACATCAAGTGTATCATATGCCAAGTAC
GCCCCCTATTGACGTCAATGACGGTAAATGGCCCGCCTGGCATTATGCCCAGTACATGACCTTATGGGAC
TTTCCTACTTGGCAGTACATCTACGTATTAGTCATCGCTATTACCATGGTGATGCGGTTTTGGCAGTACA
TCAATGGGCGTGGATAGCGGTTTGACTCACGGGGATTTCCAAGTCTCCACCCCATTGACGTCAATGGGAG
TTTGTTTTGGCACCAAAATCAACGGGACTTTCCAAAATGTCGTAACAACTCCGCCCCATTGACGCAAATG
GGCGGTAGGCGTGTACGGTGGGAGGTCTATATAAGCAGAGCTGGTTTAGTGAACCGTCAGATCCGCTAGA
GATCTGGTACCACCATGGATATGGCCGACTACAGCGCTGCCCTGGACCCAGCCTACACCACCCTGGAGTT
TGAAAATGTGCAGGTGTTGACCATGGGCAATGACACGTCCCCATCTGAAGGTGCCAACCTCAATTCATCC
AACAGCCTGGGCGTCAGTGCCCTGTGCGCCATCTGTGGCGACCGGGCCACCGGCAAACACTACGGAGCCT
CGAGCTGTGACGGCTGCAAGGGGTTCTTCAGGAGGAGCGTGAGGAAGAACCACATGTACTCCTGCAGGTT
TAGCCGACAATGTGTGGTAGACAAAGATAAGAGGAACCAGTGTCGTTACTGCAGGCTTAAGAAGTGCTTC
CGGGCTGGCATGAAGAAGGAAGCTGTCCAAAATGAGCGGGACCGGATCAGCACGCGGAGGTCAAGCTACG
AGGACAGCAGCCTGCCCTCCATCAACGCGCTCCTGCAGGCAGAGGTTCTGTCCCAGCAGATCACCTCTCC
CATCTCTGGGATCAATGGCGACATTCGGGCAAAGAAGATTGCCAACATCACAGACGTGTGTGAGTCTATG
AAGGAGCAGCTGCTGGTCCTGGTCGAGTGGGCCAAGTACATCCCGGCCTTCTGCGAACTCCTTCTGGATG
ACCAGGTGGCGCTGCTCAGGGCCCACGCCGGTGAGCATCTGCTGCTTGGAGCCACCAAGAGGTCCATGGT
GTTTAAGGACGTGCTGCTCCTAGGCAATGACTACATCGTCCCTCGGCACTGTCCAGAGCTAGCGGAGATG
AGCCGTGTGTCCATCCGCATCCTCGATGAGCTGGTCCTGCCCTTCCAAGAGCTGCAGATTGATGACAATG
AATATGCCTGCCTCAAAGCCATCATCTTCTTTGATCCAGATGCCAAGGGGCTGAGTGACCCGGGCAAGAT
CAAGCGGCTGCGGTCACAGGTGCAAGTGAGCCTGGAGGATTACATCAACGACCGGCAGTACGACTCTCGG
GGCCGCTTTGGAGAGCTGCTGCTGCTGTTGCCCACGCTGCAGAGCATCACCTGGCAGATGATCGAACAGA
TCCAGTTCATCAAGCTCTTCGGCATGGCCAAGATTGACAACCTGCTGCAGGAGATGCTTCTCGGAGGGTC
TGCCAGTGATGCACCCCACACCCACCACCCCCTGCACCCTCACCTGATGCAAGAACACATGGGCACCAAT
GTCATTGTTGCTAACACGATGCCCTCTCACCTCAGCAATGGACAGATGTGTGAGTGGCCCCGACCCAGGG
GGCAGGCAGCCACTCCCGAGACTCCACAGCCATCACCACCAAGTGGCTCGGGATCTGAATCCTACAAGCT
CCTGCCAGGAGCCATCACCACCATCGTCAAGCCTCCCTCTGCCATTCCCCAGCCAACGATCACCAAGCAA
GAAGCCATCTAGAAGCTTCTAGATAAGATATCCGATCTTTGGAGTTCGTGACCGCCGCCGGGATCACTCT
CGGCATGGACGAGCTGTACAAGTCCGGACTCAGATCCACCGGATCTAGATAACTGATCATAATCAGCCAT
ACCACATTTGTAGAGGTTTTACTTGCTTTAAAAAACCTCCCACACCTCCCCCTGAACCTGAAACATAAAA
TGAATGCAATTGTTGTTGTTAACTTGTTTATTGCAGCTTATAATGGTTACAAATAAAGCAATAGCATCAC
AAATTTCACAAATAAAGCATTTTTTTCACTGCATTCTAGTTGTGGTTTGTCCAAACTCATCAATGTATCT
TAACGCGTTTTAATAGTAATCAATTACGGGGTCATTAGTTCATAGCCCATATATGGAGTTCCGCGTTACA
TAACTTACGGTAAATGGCCCGCCTGGCTGACCGCCCAACGACCCCCGCCCATTGACGTCAATAATGACGT
ATGTTCCCATAGTAACGCCAATAGGGACTTTCCATTGACGTCAATGGGTGGAGTATTTACGGTAAACTGC
CCACTTGGCAGTACATCAAGTGTATCATATGCCAAGTACGCCCCCTATTGACGTCAATGACGGTAAATGG
CCCGCCTGGCATTATGCCCAGTACATGACCTTATGGGACTTTCCTACTTGGCAGTACATCTACGTATTAG
TCATCGCTATTACCATGGTGATGCGGTTTTGGCAGTACATCAATGGGCGTGGATAGCGGTTTGACTCACG
GGGATTTCCAAGTCTCCACCCCATTGACGTCAATGGGAGTTTGTTTTGGCACCAAAATCAACGGGACTTT
CCAAAATGTCGTAACAACTCCGCCCCATTGACGCAAATGGGCGGTAGGCGTGTACGGTGGGAGGTCTATA
TAAGCAGAGCTGGTTTAGTGAACCGTCAGATCCGCTAGCGCTACCGGTCGCCACCATGGTGAGCAAGGGC
GAGGAGCTGTTCACCGGGGTGGTGCCCATCCTGGTCGAGCTGGACGGCGACGTAAACGGCCACAAGTTCA
GCGTGTCCGGCGAGGGCGAGGGCGATGCCACCTACGGCAAGCTGACCCTGAAGTTCATCTGCACCACCGG
CAAGCTGCCCGTGCCCTGGCCCACCCTCGTGACCACCCTGACCTACGGCGTGCAGTGCTTCAGCCGCTAC
CCCGACCACATGAAGCAGCACGACTTCTTCAAGTCCGCCATGCCCGAAGGCTACGTCCAGGAGCGCACCA
TCTTCTTCAAGGACGACGGCAACTACAAGACCCGCGCCGAGGTGAAGTTCGAGGGCGACACCCTGGTGAA
CCGCATCGAGCTGAAGGGCATCGACTTCAAGGAGGACGGCAACATCCTGGGGCACAAGCTGGAGTACAAC
TACAACAGCCACAACGTCTATATCATGGCCGACAAGCAGAAGAACGGCATCAAGGTGAACTTCAAGATCC
GCCACAACATCGAGGACGGCAGCGTGCAGCTCGCCGACCACTACCAGCAGAACACCCCCATCGGCGACGG
CCCCGTGCTGCTGCCCGACAACCACTACCTGAGCACCCAGTCCGCCCTGAGCAAAGACCCCAACGAGAAG
CGCGATCACATGGTCCTGCTGGAGTTCGTGACCGCCGCCGGGATCACTCTCGGCATGGACGAGCTGTACA
AGTCCGGACTCAGATCCACCGGATCTAGATAACTGATCATAATCAGCCATACCACATTTGTAGAGGTTTT
ACTTGCTTTAAAAAACCTCCCACACCTCCCCCTGAACCTGAAACATAAAATGAATGCAATTGTTGTTGTT
AACTTGTTTATTGCAGCTTATAATGGTTACAAATAAAGCAATAGCATCACAAATTTCACAAATAAAGCAT
TTTTTTCACTGCATTCTAGTTGTGGTTTGTCCAAACTCATCAATGTATCTTAACGCGTTTTTACGCGCTA
TGAGTAACACAAAATTATTCAGATTTCACTTCCTCTTATTCAGTTTTCCCGCGAAAATGGCCAAATCTTA
CTCGGTTACGCCCAAATTTACTACAACATCCGCCTAAAACCGCGCGAAAATTGTCACTTCCTGTGTACAC
CGGCGCACACCAAAAACGTCACTTTTGCCACATCCGTCGCTTACATGTGTTCCGCCACACTTGCAACATC
ACACTTCCGCCACACTACTACGTCACCCGCCCCGTTCCCACGCCCGCGCCACGTCACAAACTCCACCCCC
TCATTATCATATTGGCTTCAATCCAAAAGGGGCAGAGAGCTGGAAGGGATTTTTAATTAATTT
